>Addgene plasmid #180700 | pMYT047 | addgene full sequence | sequence record 369603 | Addgene NGS Result
ACTGATTAAGCATTGGTAACTGTCAGACCAAGTTTACTCATATATACTTTAGATTGATTTAAAACTTCAT
TTTTAATTTAAAAGGATCTAGGTGAAGATCCTTTTTGATAATCGCGGCCGCTATCATTCTGTGGTCGGCG
CGGCTCCATTCGGCTATGTCTTAACCGGGTCTGTGGTCATCGGCACTATTGACGCTGGCCCCTCGACAAT
GGTGCGGATCATGCATCGAGTTGATTGTCGCATGAGTGCCCTGACCTTGTGCGTGCTCGTGAAACATTTC
GTCCATCTGCAGTCAGACTAGTCTAGCGTCTCAACTTCAGCTGAGACCTATAAACGCAGAAAGGCCCACC
CGAAGGTGAGCCAGTGTGACTCTAGTAGAGAGCGTTCACCGACAAACAACAGATAAAACGAAAGGCCCAG
TCTTTCGACTGAGCCTTTCGTTTTATTTGATGCCTGGTCATTTGTACAGTTCATCCATACCATGCGTGAT
GCCCGCTGCGGTTACGAACTCCAGCAGAACCATATGATCGCGTTTCTCGTTCGGATCTTTAGACAGAACG
CTTTGCGTGCTCAGATAGTGATTGTCTGGCAGCAGAACAGGACCATCACCGATTGGAGTGTTTTGCTGGT
AGTGATCAGCCAGCTGCACGCTGCCATCCTCCACGTTGTGGCGAATTTTAAAATTCGCTTTAATGCCATT
TTTTTGTTTATCGGCGGTGATGTAAACATTGTGGCTGTTAAAATTGTATTCCAGCTTATGGCCCAGGATA
TTGCCGTCCTCTTTAAAGTCAATGCCTTTCAGCTCAATGCGGTTTACCAGGGTATCGCCTTCAAATTTCA
CTTCCGCACGCGTTTTGTACGTGCCGTCATCCTTAAAGGAAATCGTGCGTTCCTGCACATAGCCTTCCGG
CATGGCGGACTTGAAGAAGTCATGCTGCTTCATATGGTCCGGATAACGAGCAAAGCACTGAACACCATAA
GTCAGCGTCGTTACCAGAGTCGGCCAAGGAACCGGCAGTTTACCAGTAGTACAGATGAACTTCAGCGTCA
GTTTACCATTAGTTGCGTCACCTTCACCCTCGCCACGCACGGAAAACTTATGACCGTTGACATCACCATC
CAGTTCCACCAGAATAGGGACGACACCAGTGAACAGTTCTTCGCCTTTACGCATCTAGTATTTCTCCTCT
TTCTCTAGTAGCTAAGATCCGAACCTGCCGTTTCTTGAGTTGCCGCGATGTTAAGAAAACATTCATAAAT
TAAATGTGAATTGCCGCACACATTATTAAATAAGATTTACAAAATGTTCAAAATGACGCATGAAATCACG
TTTCACTTTCGGTCTCACGTTTACCTGAGACGTACGTCTAGAATCGGAATTCGGAATACGAGACACCAAG
CAGCGTCAGGCTGTCTCTTTGCATTGTCACGGTTTCGGTTAGCCTGCCTCGATTTCAGGATGTGGCTCGG
TGTTACGTCATCTGTCCAGCGTTGTCACCATGTTTAGACGGATTGGACGCATCTTGCCTAGTTCGTCTAG
TGCAGGCGCGGCCGCACGGTTATCCACAGAATCAGGGGATAACGCAGGAAAGAACATGTGAGCAAAAGGC
CAGCAAAAGGCCAGGAACCGTAAAAAGGCCGCGTTGCTGGCGTTTTTCCATAGGCTCCGCCCCCCTGACG
AGCATCACAAAAATCGACGCTCAAGTCAGAGGTGGCGAAACCCGACAGGACTATAAAGATACCAGGCGTT
TCCCCCTGGAAGCTCCCTCGTGCGCTCTCCTGTTCCGACCCTGCCGCTTACCGGATACCTGTCCGCCTTT
CTCCCTTCGGGAAGCGTGGCGCTTTCTCATAGCTCACGCTGTAGGTATCTCAGTTCGGTGTAGGTCGTTC
GCTCCAAGCTGGGCTGTGTGCACGAACCCCCCGTTCAGCCCGACCGCTGCGCCTTATCCGGTAACTATCG
TCTTGAGTCCAACCCGGTAAGACACGACTTATCGCCACTGGCAGCAGCCACTGGTAACAGGATTAGCAGA
GCGAGGTATGTAGGCGGTGCTACAGAGTTCTTGAAGTGGTGGCCTAACTACGGCTACACTAGAAGAACAG
TATTTGGTATCTGCGCTCTGCTGAAGCCAGTTACCTTCGGAAAAAGAGTTGGTAGCTCTTGATCCGGCAA
ACAAACCACCGCTGGTAGCGGTGGTTTTTTTGTTTGCAAGCAGCAGATTACGCGCAGAAAAAAAGGATCT
CAAGAAGATCCTTTGATCTTTTCTACGGGGTCTGACGCTCAGTGGAACGAAAACTCACGTTAAGGGATTT
TGGTCATGACAGGTGGCACTTTTCGGGGAAATGTGCGCGGAACCCCTATTTGTTTATTTTTCTAAATACA
TTCAAATATGTATCCGCTCATGAGACAATAACCCTGATAAATGCTTCAATAATATTGAAAAAGGAAGAGT
ATGAGTATTCAACATTTCCGTGTCGCCCTTATTCCCTTTTTTGCGGCATTTTGCCTTCCTGTTTTTGCTC
ACCCAGAAACGCTGGTGAAAGTAAAAGATGCTGAAGATCAGTTGGGTGCACGAGTGGGTTACATCGAACT
GGATCTCAACAGCGGTAAGATCCTTGAGAGTTTTCGCCCCGAAGAACGTTTTCCAATGATGAGCACTTTT
AAAGTTCTGCTATGTGGCGCGGTATTATCCCGTATTGACGCCGGGCAAGAGCAACTCGGTCGCCGCATAC
ACTATTCTCAGAATGACTTGGTTGAGTACTCACCAGTCACAGAAAAGCATCTTACGGATGGCATGACAGT
AAGAGAATTATGCAGTGCTGCCATAACCATGAGTGATAACACTGCGGCCAACTTACTTCTGACAACGATC
GGAGGACCGAAGGAGCTAACCGCTTTTTTGCACAACATGGGGGATCATGTAACTCGCCTTGATCGTTGGG
AACCGGAGCTGAATGAAGCCATACCAAACGACGAGCGTGACACCACGATGCCTGTAGCAATGGCAACAAC
GTTGCGCAAACTATTAACTGGCGAACTACTTACTCTAGCTTCCCGGCAACAATTAATAGACTGGATGGAG
GCGGATAAAGTTGCAGGACCACTTCTGCGCTCGGCCCTTCCGGCTGGCTGGTTTATTGCTGATAAATCTG
GAGCCGGTGAGCGTGGGTCCCGCGGTATCATTGCAGCACTGGGGCCAGATGGTAAGCCCTCCCGTATCGT
AGTTATCTACACGACGGGGAGTCAGGCAACTATGGATGAACGAAATAGACAGATCGCTGAGATAGGTGCC
TC
Features (pLannotate 1.2.2; 6 found; start..end, strand, type, name):
    335..362     -  terminator     T7Te terminator: phage T7 early transcription terminator
    378..449     -  terminator     rrnB T1 terminator: transcription terminator T1 from the E. coli rrnB gene
    461..1174    -  CDS            superfolder GFP: GFP variant that folds robustly even when fused to poorly folded proteins (Pédelacq et al., 2006)
   1655..2243    -  rep_origin     ori: high-copy-number ColE1/pMB1/pBR322/pUC origin of replication
   2346..2450    +  promoter       AmpR promoter: bla
   2451..19      +  CDS            AmpR (across the origin): β-lactamase; bla; confers resistance to ampicillin, carbenicillin, and related antibiotics
