[The description below was written by a language model from this plasmid's Addgene catalogue record and pLannotate feature annotations shown in this document.]
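Description:
pMYT047 is an empty assembly cassette vector for hierarchical Golden Gate (MoClo) cloning in Saccharomyces cerevisiae engineering. It is built on the pYTK095 backbone from the Yeast Toolkit (YTK) and belongs to the Multiplex Yeast Toolkit (MYT) extension of that system. It is a small plasmid of about 3.3 kb, propagated only in E. coli. Replication relies on a high-copy ColE1/pUC-type origin, and selection uses an ampicillin resistance gene (β-lactamase) driven by its native bla promoter. The feature table shows no yeast origin, yeast marker or genomic integration homology, which fits its role as a bacterial intermediate rather than a final yeast vector.

According to the catalogue entry, the defining elements are the ConL4 and ConR5 connector sequences, although the automated annotation does not pick them up. In the YTK scheme, left and right connectors flank a transcription unit and set its position and neighbours when several cassettes are later joined into a multigene plasmid, so this vector assigns its cargo the slot between connectors 4 and 5. The only payload annotated is a superfolder GFP coding sequence followed by the rrnB T1 and T7Te terminators. The depositor notes that GFP is expressed in E. coli, but the promoter driving it is not annotated. In toolkits of this kind, such a cassette typically acts as a visual dropout marker: parts assembled into the vector replace it, so correct clones appear as non-fluorescent colonies. The record does not explicitly state this role. The depositor also notes that plasmid yields can fall with repeated passaging.
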