Addgene plasmid #180700: pMYT047
Purpose: (Empty Backbone) Assembly cassette with ConL4 and ConR5 connectors to be used in the Dueber YTK and Ellis MYT systems
Depositing lab: Tom Ellis. Depositing organization: Imperial College London. Publication: A Multiplex MoClo Toolkit for Extensive and Flexible Engineering of Saccharomyces cerevisiae. Shaw WM, Khalil AS, Ellis T. ACS Synth Biol. 2023 Nov 6. doi: 10.1021/acssynbio.3c00423. PubMed 37930278.
Backbone
  Vector backbone: pYTK095
  Backbone manufacturer: John Dueber
  Vector type: Synthetic Biology
Growth in bacteria
  Bacterial resistance: Ampicillin, 100 μg/mL
  Growth temperature: 37°C
  Growth strain: DH5alpha
  Copy number: High Copy
Gene/Insert
  Gene/Insert name: None
Terms and licenses: Academic/Nonprofit Terms; Industry Terms: Not Available to Industry
Depositor comments: GFP expression in E. coli. Plasmid yields may drop after multiple passages or delayed miniprepping after the culture has saturated. We suggest streaking onto solid media to pick fresh colonies every time.
How to cite: pMYT047 was a gift from Tom Ellis (Addgene plasmid # 180700 ; http://n2t.net/addgene:180700 ; RRID:Addgene_180700)
